Addgene plasmid #179341: pMC0x_gRNA_Pos5b1_Ptet
Purpose: gRNA Position Vector 5b1, used to create multi gRNA NT-CRISPR plasmid with pST_119_LVL2 cam
Depositing lab: Anke Becker. Depositing organization: Philipps-Universitaet Marburg. Publication: NT-CRISPR, combining natural transformation and CRISPR-Cas9 counterselection for markerless and scarless genome editing in Vibrio natriegens. Stukenberg D, Hoff J, Faber A, Becker A. Commun Biol. 2022 Mar 25;5(1):265. doi: 10.1038/s42003-022-03150-0. PubMed 35338236.
Backbone
  Vector backbone: pMC_V*_01_LVL0* Entry sfGFP (Marburg Collection)
  Vector type: CRISPR
Growth in bacteria
  Bacterial resistance: Kanamycin, 50 μg/mL
  Growth temperature: 37°C
  Growth strain: DH5alpha
  Copy number: High Copy
Gene/Insert
  Gene/Insert name: Ptet gRNA with sfGFP dropout
  Species: A. victoria
  Cloning method: Restriction Enzyme; 5′ cloning site unknown (unknown if destroyed)
Terms and licenses: Academic/Nonprofit Terms; Industry Terms: Not Available to Industry
Depositor comments: Please visit https://www.biorxiv.org/content/10.1101/2021.08.02.454823v1 for bioRxiv preprint.
How to cite: pMC0x_gRNA_Pos5b1_Ptet was a gift from Anke Becker (Addgene plasmid # 179341 ; http://n2t.net/addgene:179341 ; RRID:Addgene_179341)
