[The description below was written by a language model from this plasmid's Addgene catalogue record and pLannotate feature annotations shown in this document.]
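Description:
pMC0x_gRNA_Pos5b1_Ptet is a small (about 3.5 kb) bacterial cloning plasmid from the NT-CRISPR toolkit for Vibrio natriegens. It is built on the Marburg Collection level 0 entry backbone that carries an sfGFP placeholder. It replicates in E. coli from a high-copy ColE1/pUC-type origin and is selected with kanamycin through the aph(3')-Ia gene. BioBrick prefix and suffix sequences and several bacterial terminators flank and insulate the cargo region.

The payload is a tetracycline-regulated guide RNA expression unit with a fluorescent dropout in place of the spacer. A tet operator near the start of the cassette marks the Ptet promoter, which is repressed by TetR and therefore inducible. TetR itself is not annotated on this plasmid. Downstream lies a superfolder GFP coding sequence (derived from Aequorea victoria GFP) followed by the rrnB T1 and T7Te terminators, and then a fragment of the Streptococcus pyogenes tracrRNA that provides the Cas9-binding gRNA scaffold. In dropout designs of this kind, replacing the sfGFP block with a target-specific spacer joins Ptet directly to the scaffold, and correct clones can be recognised by their loss of green fluorescence. The exact cloning sites used for this exchange are not given in the record.

As a "position vector" (position 5b1), the plasmid supplies one defined slot in a modular assembly. Guide cassettes from several position vectors are combined with pST_119_LVL2 cam to make a multi-gRNA NT-CRISPR plasmid. This supports the NT-CRISPR method, which couples natural transformation with Cas9 counterselection for markerless, scarless genome editing in V. natriegens.
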