Features (pLannotate 1.2.2; 11 found; start..end, strand, type, name):
     49..67      +  protein_bind   tet operator: bacterial operator O1 for the tetR and tetA genes tetracycline repressor TetR
    252..965     +  CDS            Superfolder GFP: Superfolder GFP is a basic (constitutively fluorescent) green fluorescent protein published in 2005, derived from Aequorea victoria. It is reported to be a very rapidly-maturing weak dimer.
    977..1048    +  terminator     rrnB T1 terminator: transcription terminator T1 from the E. coli rrnB gene
   1064..1091    +  terminator     T7Te terminator: phage T7 early transcription terminator
   1123..1190    +  misc_RNA       tracrRNA (fragment): trans-activating CRISPR RNA for the Streptococcus pyogenes CRISPR/Cas9 system
   1299..1318    +  misc_feature   BioBrick suffix: universal suffix for all parts
   1319..1376    +  terminator     his operon terminator: This putative transcriptin terminator from the E. coli his operon has a 2-bp deletion introduced during synthesis. Its efficiency has not been determined.
   1571..2159    -  rep_origin     ori: high-copy-number ColE1/pMB1/pBR322/pUC origin of replication
   2392..3207    -  CDS            KanR: aminoglycoside phosphotransferase; aph(3')-Ia; confers resistance to kanamycin in bacteria or G418 (Geneticin®) in eukaryotes
   3434..3477    -  terminator     bacterial terminator: putative bacterial transcription terminator
   3480..3501    +  misc_feature   BioBrick prefix: BioBrick prefix for parts that do not start with "ATG"
>Addgene plasmid #179341 | pMC0x_gRNA_Pos5b1_Ptet | addgene full sequence | sequence record 357159 | Addgene NGS Result
CTCGGTAACAAATCACTGTAATGATCTTAATTCCTAATTTTTGTTGACACTCTATCATTGATAGAGTTAT
TTTAGTCCAGAGACCGAAAGTGAAACGTGATTTCATGCGTCATTTTGAACATTTTGTAAATCTTATTTAA
TAATGTGTGCGGCAATTCACATTTAATTTATGAATGTTTTCTTAACATCGCGGCAACTCAAGAAACGGCA
GGTTCGGATCTTAGCTACTAGAGAAAGAGGAGAAATACTAGATGCGTAAAGGCGAAGAACTTTTCACTGG
CGTAGTACCAATTTTAGTGGAGCTGGACGGAGATGTAAATGGTCATAAGTTTTCAGTTCGAGGAGAAGGC
GAAGGAGATGCAACTAACGGTAAGCTGACACTAAAGTTTATCTGTACCACGGGTAAACTGCCGGTCCCAT
GGCCGACACTGGTTACTACACTTACTTATGGTGTACAATGCTTTGCTCGTTATCCTGACCATATGAAGCA
GCACGATTTCTTCAAATCGGCCATGCCTGAAGGATACGTGCAAGAACGTACAATTAGCTTTAAAGATGAC
GGCACCTATAAAACGCGCGCCGAAGTTAAATTCGAGGGTGACACATTGGTTAATCGTATAGAACTTAAGG
GCATTGACTTCAAAGAAGATGGCAACATCCTTGGCCATAAACTGGAATATAATTTTAACTCTCACAATGT
CTACATTACGGCGGATAAACAAAAGAATGGCATTAAAGCGAATTTCAAAATCCGCCACAATGTCGAAGAC
GGCTCGGTTCAACTGGCGGACCATTATCAGCAGAACACCCCAATCGGTGATGGCCCGGTTCTGTTACCTG
ATAATCATTACCTTTCTACTCAAAGCGTTTTATCTAAAGATCCTAACGAGAAGCGTGATCATATGGTTCT
ACTGGAATTTGTTACCGCAGCTGGTATCACGCACGGCATGGATGAGCTGTATAAATAACCAGGCATCAAA
TAAAACGAAAGGCTCAGTCGAAAGACTGGGCCTTTCGTTTTATCTGTTGTTTGTCGGTGAACGCTCTCTA
CTAGAGTCACACTGGCTCACCTTCGGGTGGGCCTTTCTGCGTTTATAGGTCTCAGTTTCAGAGCTATGCT
GGAAACAGCATAGCAAGTTGAAATAAGGCTAGTCCGTTATCAACTTGAAAAAGTGGCACCGAGTCGGTGC
TTTTTTCTCGGTACCAAATTCCAGAAAAGAGGCCTCCCGAAAGGGGGGCCTTTTTTCGTTTTGGTCCACC
CTGCACGATAACACTGAAAAGTGAGACGACTCATCGCAACTAGTAGCGGCCGCTGCAGTCCGGCAAAAAA
GGGCAAGGTGTCACCACCCTGCCCTTTTTCTTTAAAACCGAAAAGATTACTTCGCGTTATGCAGGCTTCC
TCGCTCACTGACTCGCTGCGCTCGGTCGTTCGGCTGCGGCGAGCGGTATCAGCTCACTCAAAGGCGGTAA
TACGGTTATCCACAGAATCAGGGGATAACGCAGGAAAGAACATGTGAGCAAAAGGCCAGCAAAAGGCCAG
GAACCGTAAAAAGGCCGCGTTGCTGGCGTTTTTCCATAGGCTCCGCCCCCCTGACGAGCATCACAAAAAT
CGACGCTCAAGTCAGAGGTGGCGAAACCCGACAGGACTATAAAGATACCAGGCGTTTCCCCCTGGAAGCT
CCCTCGTGCGCTCTCCTGTTCCGACCCTGCCGCTTACCGGATACCTGTCCGCCTTTCTCCCTTCGGGAAG
CGTGGCGCTTTCTCATAGCTCACGCTGTAGGTATCTCAGTTCGGTGTAGGTCGTTCGCTCCAAGCTGGGC
TGTGTGCACGAACCCCCCGTTCAGCCCGACCGCTGCGCCTTATCCGGTAACTATCGTCTTGAGTCCAACC
CGGTAAGACACGACTTATCGCCACTGGCAGCAGCCACTGGTAACAGGATTAGCAGAGCGAGGTATGTAGG
CGGTGCTACAGAGTTCTTGAAGTGGTGGCCTAACTACGGCTACACTAGAAGAACAGTATTTGGTATCTGC
GCTCTGCTGAAGCCAGTTACCTTCGGAAAAAGAGTTGGTAGCTCTTGATCCGGCAAACAAACCACCGCTG
GTAGCGGTGGTTTTTTTGTTTGCAAGCAGCAGATTACGCGCAGAAAAAAAGGATCTCAAGAAGATCCTTT
GATCTTTTCTACGGGGTCTGACGCTCAGTGGAACGAAAACTCACGTTAAGGGATTTTGGTCATGAGATTA
TCAAAAAGGATCTTCACCTAGATCCTTTTAAATTAAAAATGAAGTTTTAAATCAATCTAAAGTATATATG
AGTAAACTTGGTCTGACAGCTCGAGTCCCGTCAAGTCAGCGTAATGCTCTGCCAGTGTTACAACCAATTA
ACCAATTCTGATTAGAAAAACTCATCGAGCATCAAATGAAACTGCAATTTATTCATATCAGGATTATCAA
TACCATATTTTTGAAAAAGCCGTTTCTGTAATGAAGGAGAAAACTCACCGAGGCAGTTCCATAGGATGGC
AAGATCCTGGTATCGGTCTGCGATTCCGACTCGTCCAACATCAATACAACCTATTAATTTCCCCTCGTCA
AAAATAAGGTTATCAAGTGAGAAATCACCATGAGTGACGACTGAATCCGGTGAGAATGGCAAAAGCTTAT
GCATTTCTTTCCAGACTTGTTCAACAGGCCAGCCATTACGCTCGTCATCAAAATCACTCGCATCAACCAA
ACCGTTATTCATTCGTGATTGCGCCTGAGCCAGACGAAATACGCGATCGCTGTTAAAAGGACAATTACAA
ACAGGAATCGAATGCAACCGGCGCAGGAACACTGCCAGCGCATCAACAATATTTTCACCTGAATCAGGAT
ATTCTTCTAATACCTGGAATGCTGTTTTCCCGGGGATCGCAGTGGTGAGTAACCATGCATCATCAGGAGT
ACGGATAAAATGCTTGATGGTCGGAAGAGGCATAAATTCCGTCAGCCAGTTTAGTCTGACCATCTCATCT
GTAACATCATTGGCAACGCTACCTTTGCCATGTTTCAGAAACAACTCTGGCGCATCGGGCTTCCCATACA
ATCGATAGATTGTCGCACCTGATTGCCCGACATTATCGCGAGCCCATTTATACCCATATAAATCAGCATC
CATGTTGGAATTTAATCGCGGCCTGGAGCAAGACGTTTCCCGTTGAATATGGCTCATAACACCCCTTGTA
TTACTGTTTATGTAAGCAGACAGTTTTATTGTTCATGATGATATATTTTTATCTTGTGCAATGTAACATC
AGAGATTTTGAGACACAACGTGGCTTTGTTGAATAAATCGAACTTTTGCTGAGTTGAAGGATCAGCTCGA
GTGCCACTTGACGTCTAAGAAACCATTATTATCATGACATTAACCTATAAAAATAGGCGTATCACGAGGC
AGAATTTCAGATAAAAAAAATCCTTAGCTTTCGCTAAGGATGATTTCTGGAATTCGCGGCCGCTTCTAGA
GAGCGATGAGTCGT
